Addgene plasmid #50343: pICH41432
Depositing lab: Sylvestre Marillonnet & Nicola Patron. Depositing organization: Leibniz Institute of Plant Biochemistry (IPB). Publication: A golden gate modular cloning toolbox for plants. Engler C, Youles M, Gruetzner R, Ehnert TM, Werner S, Jones JD, Patron NJ, Marillonnet S. ACS Synth Biol. 2014 Nov 21;3(11):839-43. doi: 10.1021/sb4001504. Epub 2014 Feb 20. PubMed 24933124.
Backbone
  Vector backbone: pICH41276
  Vector type: plant expression
Growth in bacteria
  Bacterial resistance: Spectinomycin, 50 μg/mL
  Growth temperature: 37°C
  Growth strain: DH5alpha
  Copy number: High Copy
Gene/Insert
  Gene/Insert name: 3'UTR, polyadenylation signal/terminator, ocs (A. tumefaciens)
  Mutation: BsaI/BbsI sites removed by point-mutation
  Cloning method: Restriction Enzyme; 5′ cloning site BpiI (destroyed during cloning); 3′ cloning site BpiI (destroyed during cloning)
Terms and licenses: Academic/Nonprofit Terms; Industry Terms: Not Available to Industry
Depositor comments: insert can be released with BsaI
How to cite: pICH41432 was a gift from Sylvestre Marillonnet & Nicola Patron (Addgene plasmid # 50343 ; http://n2t.net/addgene:50343 ; RRID:Addgene_50343)
