[The description below was written by a language model from this plasmid's Addgene catalogue record and pLannotate feature annotations shown in this document.]
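Description:
pICH41432 is a level 0 part plasmid from the Golden Gate Modular Cloning (MoClo) toolbox for plants. It carries the 3' untranslated region and polyadenylation signal/terminator of the octopine synthase (ocs) gene from Agrobacterium tumefaciens. It is catalogued as a plant expression vector, but it is not an expression construct in itself. It is a small (about 3 kb) storage plasmid built on the pICH41276 backbone that holds a single standardised regulatory part for assembly into larger transcription units. It replicates in E. coli from a high-copy ColE1/pUC-type origin and is selected with spectinomycin through the aadA gene, which appears to be driven by the annotated bla (AmpR) promoter. The short gentamicin acetyltransferase, integrase and lacI fragments in the feature table appear to be non-functional remnants flanking the resistance cassette and cloning region.

The ocs terminator is annotated as a roughly 700 bp element. It was inserted using BpiI, and the BpiI sites were destroyed in the process. Internal BsaI and BbsI recognition sites were removed by point mutation so that the part is compatible with type IIS restriction-ligation cloning. According to the depositor, the insert can be released with BsaI, which allows it to be joined in a one-pot Golden Gate reaction with promoter, 5'UTR and coding sequence modules. There it supplies transcription termination and polyadenylation at the 3' end of a plant transgene. The specific fusion overhangs generated by BsaI digestion are not stated in the record. The plasmid is typically used as a reusable terminator module when building single or multigene constructs for plant transformation.
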