Features (pLannotate 1.2.2; 7 found; start..end, strand, type, name):
    416..1204    -  CDS            aadA: S3AD_ECOLX - Experimental evidence at protein level: Swiss-Prot protein existence level 1. Mediates bacterial resistance to the antibiotics streptomycin and spectinomycin. From Escherichia coli.
   1211..1267    -  CDS            GmR (fragment): gentamycin acetyltransferase; aacC1; confers resistance to gentamycin
   1355..1435    +  CDS            int (fragment): INT2_ECOLX - Protein inferred from homology: Swiss-Prot protein existence level 3. Putative integrase believed to be involved in the insertion of antibiotic resistance genes into plasmids and transposons. From Escherichia coli.
   1426..1530    -  promoter       AmpR promoter: bla
   1659..2366    -  terminator     OCS terminator: octopine synthase terminator
   2389..2438    -  CDS            lacI (fragment): lac repressor; lacI; The lac repressor binds to the lac operator to inhibit transcription in E. coli. This inhibition can be relieved by adding lactose or isopropyl-β-D-thiogalactopyranoside (IPTG).
   2621..242     -  rep_origin     ori (across the origin): high-copy-number ColE1/pMB1/pBR322/pUC origin of replication
>Addgene plasmid #50343 | pICH41432 | addgene full sequence | sequence record 497548 | Addgene NGS Result
CAGCAGCCACTGGTAACAGGATTAGCAGAGCGAGGTATGTAGGCGGTGCTACAGAGTTCTTGAAGTGGTG
GCCTAACTACGGCTACACTAGAAGAACAGTATTTGGTATCTGCGCTCTGCTGAAGCCAGTTACCTTCGGA
AAAAGAGTTGGTAGCTCTTGATCCGGCAAACAAACCACCGCTGGTAGCGGTGGTTTTTTTGTTTGCAAGC
AGCAGATTACGCGCAGAAAAAAAGGATCTCAAGAAGATCCTTTGATCTTTTCTACGGGGTCTGACGCTCA
GTGGAACGAAAACTCACGTTAAGGGATTTTGGTCATGAGATTATCAAAAAGGATCTTCACCTAGATCCTT
TTAAATTAAAAATGAAGTTTTAAATCAATCTAAAGTATATATGAGTAAACTTGGTCTGACAGTTATTTGC
CGACTACCTTGGTGATCTCGCCTTTTACGTAATGGACAAATTCTTCCAACTGATCTGCGCGCGAGGCCAA
GCGATCTTCTTCTTGTCCAAGATAAGCCTGTCTAGCTTCAAGTATGACGGGCTGATACTGGGCCGGCAGG
CGCTCCATTGCCCAGTCGGCAGCGACATCCTTCGGCGCGATTTTGCCGGTTACTGCGCTGTACCAAATGC
GGGACAACGTAAGCACTACATTTCGCTCATCGCCAGCCCAGTCGGGCGGCGAGTTCCATAGCGTTAAGGT
TTCATTTAGCGCCTCAAATAGATCCTGTTCAGGAACCGGATCAAAGAGTTCCTCCGCCGCTGGACCTACC
AAGGCAACGCTATGTTCTCTTGCTTTTGTCAGCAAGATAGCCAGATCAATGTCGATCGTGGCTGGCTCGA
AGATACCTGCAAGAATGTCATTGCGCTGCCATTCTCCAAATTGCAGTTCGCGCTTAGCTGGATAACGCCA
CGGAATGATGTCGTCGTGCACAACAATGGTGACTTCTACAGCGCGGAGAATCTCGCTCTCTCCAGGGGAA
GCCGAAGTTTCCAAAAGGTCGTTGATCAAAGCTCGCCGCGTTGTTTCATCAAGCCTTACGGTCACCGTAA
CCAGCAAATCAATATCGCTGTGTGGCTTCAGGCCGCCATCCACTGCGGAGCCGTACAAATGTACGGCCAG
CAACGTCGGTTCGAGATGGCGCTCGATGACGCCAACTACCTCTGATAGTTGAGTCGATACTTCGGCGATC
ACCGCTTCCCTCATGATGTTTAACTTTGTTTTAGGGCGACTGCCCTGCTGCGTAACATCGTTGCTGCTCC
ATAACATCAAACATCGACCCACGGCGTAACGCGCTTGCTGCTTGGATGCCCGAGGCATAGACTGTACCCC
AAAAAAAAACAGTCATAACAAGCCATGAAAACCGCCACTGCGCCGTTACCACCGCTGCGTTCGGTCAAGG
TTCTGGACCAGTTGCGTGAGCGCATACTCTTCCTTTTTCAATATTATTGAAGCATTTATCAGGGTTATTG
TCTCATGAGCGGATACATATTTGAATGTATTTAGAAAAATAAACAAATAGGGGTTCCGCGCACATTTCCC
CGAAAAGTGCCACCTGACGTCTAAGAAACCATTATTATCATGACATTAACCTATAAAAATAGGCGTATCA
CGAGGCCCTTTCGTCCACTGAAGAGCCACTTCGTGGTCTCAAGCGGTCCTGCTGAGCCTCGACATGTTGT
CGCAAAATTCGCCCTGGACCCGCCCAACGATTTGTCGTCACTGTCAAGGTTTGACCTGCACTTCATTTGG
GGCCCACATACACCAAAAAAATGCTGCATAATTCTCGGGGCAGCAAGTCGGTTACCCGGCCGCCGTGCTG
GACCGGGTTGAATGGTGCCCGTAACTTTCGGTAGAGCGGACGGCCAATACTCAACTTCAAGGAATCTCAC
CCATGCGCGCCGGCGGGGAACCGGAGTTCCCTTCAGTGAGCGTTATTAGTTCGCCGCTCGGTGTGTCGTA
GATACTAGCCCCTGGGGCACTTTTGAAATTTGAATAAGATTTATGTAATCAGTCTTTTAGGTTTGACCGG
TTCTGCCGCTTTTTTTAAAATTGGATTTGTAATAATAAAACGCAATTGTTTGTTATTGTGGCGCTCTATC
ATAGATGTCGCTATAAACCTATTCAGCACAATATATTGTTTTCATTTTAATATTGTACATATAAGTAGTA
GGGTACAATCAGTAAATTGAACGGAGAATATTATTCATAAAAATACGATAGTAACGGGTGATATATTCAT
TAGAATGAACCGAAACCGGCGGTAAGGATCTGAGCTACACATGCTCAGGTTTTTTACAACGTGCACAACA
GAATTGAAAGCAAATATCATGCGATCATAGGCTTCTCGCATATCTCATTAAAGCAGGACAAGCTGAGACC
ACAGAGTGATTAATGAATCGGCCAACGCGCGGGGAGAGGCGGTTTGCGTATTGGGCGCTCTTCCGCTTCC
TCGCTCACTGACTCGCTGCGCTCGGTCGTTCGGCTGCGGCGAGCGGTATCAGCTCACTCAAAGGCGGTAA
TACGGTTATCCACAGAATCAGGGGATAACGCAGGAAAGAACATGTGAGCAAAAGGCCAGCAAAAGGCCAG
GAACCGTAAAAAGGCCGCGTTGCTGGCGTTTTTCCATAGGCTCCGCCCCCCTGACGAGCATCACAAAAAT
CGACGCTCAAGTCAGAGGTGGCGAAACCCGACAGGACTATAAAGATACCAGGCGTTTCCCCCTGGAAGCT
CCCTCGTGCGCTCTCCTGTTCCGACCCTGCCGCTTACCGGATACCTGTCCGCCTTTCTCCCTTCGGGAAG
CGTGGCGCTTTCTCATAGCTCACGCTGTAGGTATCTCAGTTCGGTGTAGGTCGTTCGCTCCAAGCTGGGC
TGTGTGCACGAACCCCCCGTTCAGCCCGACCGCTGCGCCTTATCCGGTAACTATCGTCTTGAGTCCAACC
CGGTAAGACACGACTTATCGCCACTGG
