>Addgene plasmid #50343 | pICH41432 | addgene partial sequence | sequence record 76488 | pBR322ori-F 5'-GGGAAACGCCTGGTATCTTT-3'
CTGACTTGAGCGTCGATTTTTGTGATGCTCGTCAGGGGGGCGGAGCCTATGGAAAAACGCCAGCAACGCG
GCCTTTTTACGGTTCCTGGCCTTTTGCTGGCCTTTTGCTCACATGTTCTTTCCTGCGTTATCCCCTGATT
CTGTGGATAACCGTATTACCGCCTTTGAGTGAGCTGATACCGCTCGCCGCAGCCGAACGACCGAGCGCAG
CGAGTCAGTGAGCGAGGAAGCGGAAGAGCGCCCAATACGCAAACCGCCTCTCCCCGCGCGTTGGCCGATT
CATTAATCACTCTGTGGTCTCAGCTTGTCCTGCTTTAATGAGATATGCGAGAAGCCTATGATCGCATGAT
ATTTGCTTTCAATTCTGTTGTGCACGTTGTAAAAAACCTGAGCATGTGTAGCTCAGATCCTTACCGCCGG
TTTCGGTTCATTCTAATGAATATATCACCCGTTACTATCGTATTTTTATGAATAATATTCTCCGTTCAAT
TTACTGATTGTACCCTACTACTTATATGTACAATATTAAAATGAAAACAATATATTGTGCTGAATAGGTT
TATAGCGACATCTATGATAGAGCGCCACAATAACAAACAATTGCGTTTTATTATTACAAATCCAATTTTA
AAAAAAGCGGCAGAACCGGTCAAACCTAAAAGACTGATTACATAAATCTTATTCAAATTTCAAAAGTGCC
CCAGGGGCTAGTATCTACGACACACCGAGCGGCGAACTAATAACGCTCACTGAAGGGAACTCCGGTTCCC
CGCCGGCGCGCATGGGTGAGATTCCTTGAAGTTGAGTATTGGCCGTCCGCTCTACCGAAAGTTACGGGCA
CCATTCAACCCGGTCCAGCACGGCGGCCGGGTAACCGACTTGCTGCCCCGAGAATTATGCAGCATTTTTT
TGGTGTATGTGGG
