>Addgene plasmid #50343 | pICH41432 | addgene partial sequence | sequence record 76655 | Spect-R 5'-ACTTTGTTTTAGGGCGACTG-3'
TAACATCAAACATCGACCCACGGCGTAACGCGCTTGCTGCTTGGATGCCCGAGGCATAGACTGTACCCCA
AAAAAAAACAGTCATAACAAGCCATGAAAACCGCCACTGCGCCGTTACCACCGCTGCGTTCGGTCAAGGT
TCTGGACCAGTTGCGTGAGCGCATACTCTTCCTTTTTCAATATTATTGAAGCATTTATCAGGGTTATTGT
CTCATGAGCGGATACATATTTGAATGTATTTAGAAAAATAAACAAATAGGGGTTCCGCGCACATTTCCCC
GAAAAGTGCCACCTGACGTCTAAGAAACCATTATTATCATGACATTAACCTATAAAAATAGGCGTATCAC
GAGGCCCTTTCGTCCACTGAAGAGCCACTTCGTGGTCTCAAGCGGTCCTGCTGAGCCTCGACATGTTGTC
GCAAAATTCGCCCTGGACCCGCCCAACGATTTGTCGTCACTGTCAAGGTTTGACCTGCACTTCATTTGGG
GCCCACATACACCAAAAAAATGCTGCATAATTCTCGGGGCAGCAAGTCGGTTACCCGGCCGCCGTGCTGG
ACCGGGTTGAATGGTGCCCGTAACTTTCGGTAGAGCGGACGGCCAATACTCAACTTCAAGGAATCTCACC
CATGCGCGCCGGCGGGGAACCGGAGTTCCCTTCAGTGAGCGTTATTAGTTCGCCGCTCGGTGTGTCGTAG
ATACTAGCCCCTGGGGCACTTTTGAAATTTGAATAAGATTTATGTAATCAGTCTTTTAGGTTTGACCGGT
TCTGCCGCTTTTTTTAAAATTGGATTTGTAATAATAAAACGCAATTGTTTGTTATTGTGGCGCTCTATCA
TAGATGTCGCTATAAACCTATTC
